Addgene plasmid #149085: pGBW-m4046232
Purpose: Yeast Expression plasmid for SARS-CoV-2 helicase
Depositing lab: Ginkgo Bioworks & Benjie Chen. Depositing organization: Ginkgo Bioworks.
Backbone
  Vector backbone: AmpR; 2u URA3
  Backbone size w/o insert (bp): 4078
  Vector type: Yeast Expression
  Selectable markers: URA3
Growth in bacteria
  Bacterial resistance: Ampicillin, 100 μg/mL
  Growth temperature: 37°C
  Growth strain: DH5alpha
  Copy number: High Copy
Gene/Insert
  Gene/Insert name: SARS-CoV-2 helicase
  Species: S. cerevisiae (budding yeast); Severe acute respiratory syndrome coronavirus 2
  Insert size (bp): 1802
  Mutation: Saccharomyces cerevisiae recode 1
  Entrez Gene: ORF1ab (a.k.a. GU280_gp01)
  Promoter: pTEF1
  Tag / fusion protein: Cleavable thrombin;6xHIS (C terminal on backbone)
  Cloning method: Unknown
Resource information
  A portion of this plasmid was derived from a plasmid made by: GinkgoBioworks
Depositor comments: NCBI Reference Sequence: YP_009725308.1. Created by gene synthesis with Not1 site. NGS used for QC was performed by Ginkgo and may not fully cover the entire plasmid.
How to cite: pGBW-m4046232 was a gift from Ginkgo Bioworks & Benjie Chen (Addgene plasmid # 149085 ; http://n2t.net/addgene:149085 ; RRID:Addgene_149085)
