[The description below was written by a language model from this plasmid's Addgene catalogue record, the feature table of its GenBank file and pLannotate feature annotations shown in this document.]
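Description:
pGBW-m4046232 is a 6.5 kb episomal yeast expression plasmid that also shuttles through E. coli, built to produce the SARS-CoV-2 helicase in Saccharomyces cerevisiae. In yeast it replicates from the 2μ origin and is selected through the URA3 auxotrophic marker, which is driven by its own promoter and can be counterselected with 5-fluoroorotic acid. In bacteria it relies on a ColE1/pUC-type origin and a β-lactamase gene conferring ampicillin resistance, here annotated as being driven by the cat promoter. A rop gene is annotated immediately downstream of AmpR, although the catalogue lists the plasmid as high copy. Short phage T3 and T7 early terminators and a tonB terminator flank the bacterial modules, presumably insulating them from read-through transcription.

The expression cassette uses the constitutive TEF1 (EF-1α) promoter to drive a synthetic open reading frame of about 1.8 kb, corresponding to the helicase portion of the ORF1ab polyprotein and recoded for S. cerevisiae codon usage. The automated annotation matches this region to a fragment of the SARS-CoV replicase polyprotein. The functional text attached to that hit describes the methyltransferase domain of the polyprotein, not the helicase, so it should not be taken as describing the insert. The coding sequence runs in frame into a thrombin cleavage site and a C-terminal 6xHis tag supplied by the backbone, and is followed by the CYC1 terminator. This arrangement allows metal-affinity purification and subsequent removal of the tag. The plasmid belongs to a set of tagged SARS-CoV-2 protein constructs intended for expression and purification from yeast. The depositor notes that the insert was made by gene synthesis and that the sequencing used for quality control may not cover the entire plasmid.
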