LOCUS       Exported 6562 bp ds-DNA circular SYN 13-MAY-2021
DEFINITION  Yeast Expression plasmid for SARS-CoV-2 helicase.
ACCESSION   .
VERSION     .
KEYWORDS    pGBW-m4046232
SOURCE      synthetic DNA construct
  ORGANISM  synthetic DNA construct
REFERENCE   1 (bases 1 to 6562)
  TITLE     SARS-CoV-2 protein Yeast expression constructs, tagged, for protein
            expression and/or purification
REFERENCE   2 (bases 1 to 6562)
  AUTHORS   .
  TITLE     Direct Submission
  JOURNAL   Exported May 13, 2021 from SnapGene Server 1.1.58
            http://www.snapgene.com
FEATURES             Location/Qualifiers
     source          1..6562
                     /organism="synthetic DNA construct"
                     /mol_type="other DNA"
     promoter        10..417
                     /gene="S. cerevisiae TEF1"
                     /label=TEF1 promoter
                     /note="promoter for EF-1-alpha"
     CDS             2237..2254
                     /codon_start=1
                     /product="thrombin recognition and cleavage site"
                     /label=thrombin site
                     /translation="LVPRGS"
     CDS             2255..2272
                     /codon_start=1
                     /product="6xHis affinity tag"
                     /label=6xHis
                     /translation="HHHHHH"
     primer_bind     complement(2317..2335)
                     /label=CYC1
                     /note="CYC1 transcription termination signal, reverse
                     primer"
     CDS             2686..3489
                     /codon_start=1
                     /gene="S. cerevisiae URA3"
                     /product="orotidine-5'-phosphate decarboxylase, required
                     for uracil biosynthesis"
                     /label=URA3
                     /note="yeast auxotrophic marker, counterselectable with
                     5-fluoroorotic acid (5-FOA)"
                     /translation="MSKATYKERAATHPSPVAAKLFNIMHEKQTNLCASLDVRTTKELL
                     ELVEALGPKICLLKTHVDILTDFSMEGTVKPLKALSAKYNFLLFEDRKFADIGNTVKLQ
                     YSAGVYRIAEWADITNAHGVVGPGIVSGLKQAAEEVTKEPRGLLMLAELSCKGSLSTGE
                     YTKGTVDIAKSDKDFVIGFIAQRDMGGRDEGYDWLIMTPGVGLDDKGDALGQQYRTVDD
                     VVSTGSDIIIVGRGLFAKGRDAKVEGERYRKAGWEAYLRRCGQQN"
     rep_origin      3572..4554
                     /label=2u ori
                     /note="yeast 2u plasmid origin of replication"
     terminator      4632..4661
                     /label=T3Te terminator
                     /note="phage T3 early transcription terminator"
     rep_origin      4683..5270
                     /direction=RIGHT
                     /label=ori
                     /note="high-copy-number ColE1/pMB1/pBR322/pUC origin of
                     replication"
     terminator      5282..5309
                     /label=T7Te terminator
                     /note="phage T7 early transcription terminator"
     CDS             complement(5333..5524)
                     /codon_start=1
                     /gene="rop"
                     /product="Rop protein, which maintains plasmids at low copy
                     number"
                     /label=rop
                     /translation="MTKQEKTALNMARFIRSQTLTLLEKLNELDADEQADICESLHDHA
                     DELYRSCLARFGDDGENL"
     CDS             complement(5525..6385)
                     /codon_start=1
                     /gene="bla"
                     /product="beta-lactamase"
                     /label=AmpR
                     /note="confers resistance to ampicillin, carbenicillin, and
                     related antibiotics"
                     /translation="MSIQHFRVALIPFFAAFCLPVFAHPETLVKVKDAEDQLGARVGYI
                     ELDLNSGKILESLRPEERFPMMSTFKVLLCGAVLSRIDAGQEQLGRRIHYSQNDLVEYS
                     PVTEKHLTDGMTVRELCSAAITMSDNTAANLLLATIGGPKELTAFLHNMGDHVTRLDRW
                     EPELNEAIPNDERDTTMPVAMATTLRKLLTGELLTLASRQQLIDWMEADKVAGSLLRSA
                     LPAGWFIADKSGAGERGSRGIIAALGPDGKPSRIVVIYTTGSQATMDERNRQIAEIGAS
                     LIKHW"
     primer_bind     6148..6167
                     /label=Amp-R
                     /note="Ampicillin resistance gene, reverse primer"
     promoter        complement(6386..6488)
                     /label=cat promoter
                     /note="promoter of the E. coli cat gene encoding
                     chloramphenicol acetyltransferase"
     terminator      6489..6520
                     /label=tonB terminator
                     /note="bidirectional E. coli tonB-P14 transcription
                     terminator"
ORIGIN
        1 gcggccgccc cacacaccat agcttcaaaa tgtttctact ccttttttac tcttccagat
       61 tttctcggac tccgcgcatc gccgtaccac ttcaaaacac ccaagcacag catactaaat
      121 ttcccctctt tcttcctcta gggtgtcgtt aattacccgt actaaaggtt tggaaaagaa
      181 aaaagagacc gcctcgtttc tttttcttcg tcgaaaaagg caataaaaat ttttatcacg
      241 tttctttttc ttgaaaattt ttttttttga tttttttctc tttcgatgac ctcccattga
      301 tatttaagtt aataaacggt cttcaatttc tcaagtttca gtttcatttt tcttgttcta
      361 ttacaacttt ttttacttct tgctcattag aaagaaagca tagcaatcta atctaagttt
      421 taattacaaa atggcagtcg gcgcttgtgt attatgcaac tcccagacgt cgttgagatg
      481 tggtgcttgt attcgtagac ctttcctttg ctgtaaatgt tgctatgacc acgttatctc
      541 aacttctcat aagctagttc tgagcgtcaa tccatacgtg tgtaacgccc ccgggtgtga
      601 tgttacagac gttacccaat tgtacttggg aggtatgtct tactattgta agtcccacaa
      661 gccacctata tcttttccat tatgcgctaa cggtcaagtc ttcggtttgt acaaaaatac
      721 ctgtgttggt agtgataatg ttaccgactt taacgccatt gctacttgtg attggactaa
      781 cgcgggtgat tatatcttgg ctaacacttg taccgagagg cttaagttgt tcgccgctga
      841 aaccttaaag gctacggaag aaacattcaa attgagttac ggtatcgcta ctgtcagaga
      901 agttctatct gatagagaat tgcatctctc ctgggaggtg ggtaagccaa gaccaccgtt
      961 gaaccggaat tacgtcttta ctggatacag ggttactaag aactctaagg ttcaaattgg
     1021 ggaatatacc tttgaaaagg gcgactacgg tgacgccgta gtctatagag gtaccaccac
     1081 ttacaaattg aacgtcggtg actatttcgt tttaaccagc cacacagtga tgccactgtc
     1141 agcgccaaca ttagttccgc aagagcatta cgttagaatt actggtttgt atccaactct
     1201 aaatatctct gatgaatttt cctccaatgt ggctaactac caaaaagtag gtatgcaaaa
     1261 gtactctacc ttgcaaggtc cacctggtac tgggaagtcg cacttcgcta taggtttggc
     1321 actgtactac ccatctgcta gaattgttta cacggcatgt tctcatgctg ctgtagacgc
     1381 cttgtgtgaa aaggccttga aatatttacc cattgataaa tgttcaagaa ttatcccagc
     1441 acgagctcgt gttgaatgtt tcgacaagtt taaggtcaac agcacactag aacaatacgt
     1501 cttctgcact gttaatgctt tgccagaaac gactgctgat atcgtcgtct ttgatgaaat
     1561 ctcgatggcc actaactatg acttatccgt agttaatgct agacttcgtg caaagcacta
     1621 cgtctatatt ggtgatccag ctcagctgcc tgcaccaaga actttgttaa ccaagggtac
     1681 cttggaacca gaatacttca actctgtgtg tcgcctgatg aagacaatcg gccctgatat
     1741 gttcctaggt acatgtagac gttgtccagc tgaaattgtg gacacggtca gtgccttggt
     1801 ttacgataac aaattaaagg cgcataagga caaaagcgct caatgtttca agatgtttta
     1861 caagggtgtc attactcacg atgttagttc ggccatcaat agaccccaaa taggtgttgt
     1921 tagagaattt ttgacaagga acccagcatg gagaaaggct gttttcatat ccccatacaa
     1981 ttctcaaaac gcggtagcct caaaaatctt gggtcttccc actcagaccg ttgattcttc
     2041 ccaaggaagt gaatatgact acgtgatttt cactcaaacc accgagactg cccactcttg
     2101 caacgtcaat cgtttcaacg ttgctattac gagagccaag gttggcatct tgtgtatcat
     2161 gtctgataga gacttgtacg ataaattaca gtttacatcc ttagaaatac caagacgaaa
     2221 cgtcgctact ttgcaactcg tgccgagagg ttctcaccat catcaccatc attaaacagg
     2281 ccccttttcc tttgtcgata tcatgtaatt agttatgtca cgcttacatt cacgccctcc
     2341 tcccacatcc gctctaaccg aaaaggaagg agttagacaa cctgaagtct aggtccctat
     2401 ttattttttt taatagttat gttagtatta agaacgttat ttatatttca aatttttctt
     2461 ttttttctgt acaaagcggc cgccgaacca ctagtgcact gcagtacacg gtttccttga
     2521 aatttttttg attcggtaat ctccgaacag aaggaagaac gaaggaagga gcacagactt
     2581 agattggtat atatacgcat atgtagtgtt gaagaaacat gaaattgccc agtattctta
     2641 acccaactgc acagaacaaa aacgtgcagg aaacgaagat aaatcatgtc gaaagctaca
     2701 tataaggaac gtgctgctac tcatcctagt cctgttgctg ccaagctatt taatatcatg
     2761 cacgaaaagc aaacaaactt gtgtgcttca ttggatgttc gtaccaccaa ggaattactg
     2821 gagttagttg aagcattagg tcccaaaatt tgtttactaa aaacacatgt ggatatcttg
     2881 actgattttt ccatggaggg cacagttaag ccgctaaagg cattatccgc caagtacaat
     2941 tttttactct tcgaggacag aaaatttgct gacattggta atacagtcaa attgcagtac
     3001 tctgcgggtg tatacagaat agcagaatgg gcagacatta cgaatgcaca cggtgtggtg
     3061 ggcccaggta ttgttagcgg tttgaagcag gcggcagaag aagtaacaaa ggaacctaga
     3121 ggccttttga tgttagcaga attgtcatgc aagggctccc tatctactgg agaatatact
     3181 aagggtactg ttgacattgc gaagagcgac aaagattttg ttatcggctt tattgctcaa
     3241 agagacatgg gtggaagaga tgaaggttac gattggttga ttatgacacc cggtgtgggt
     3301 ttagatgaca agggagatgc attgggtcaa cagtatagaa ccgtggatga tgtggtttct
     3361 acaggatctg acattattat tgttggaaga ggactatttg caaagggaag ggatgctaag
     3421 gtagagggtg aacgttacag aaaagcaggc tgggaagcat atttgagaag atgcggccag
     3481 caaaactaaa aaactgtatt ataagtaaat gcatgtatac taaactcaca aattagagct
     3541 tcaatttaat tatatcagtt attacccgag taacgaagca tctgtgcttc attttgtaga
     3601 acaaaaatgc aacgcgagag cgctaatttt tcaaacaaag aatctgagct gcatttttac
     3661 agaacagaaa tgcaacgcga aagcgctatt ttaccaacga agaatctgtg cttcattttt
     3721 gtaaaacaaa aatgcaacgc gagagcgcta atttttcaaa caaagaatct gagctgcatt
     3781 tttacagaac agaaatgcaa cgcgagagcg ctattttacc aacaaagaat ctatacttct
     3841 tttttgttct acaaaaatgc atcccgagag cgctattttt ctaacaaagc atcttagatt
     3901 actttttttc tcctttgtgc gctctataat gcagtctctt gataactttt tgcactgtag
     3961 gtccgttaag gttagaagaa ggctactttg gtgtctattt tctcttccat aaaaaaagcc
     4021 tgactccact tcccgcgttt actgattact agcgaagctg cgggtgcatt ttttcaagat
     4081 aaaggcatcc ccgattatat tctataccga tgtggattgc gcatactttg tgaacagaaa
     4141 gtgatagcgt tgatgattct tcattggtca gaaaattatg aacggtttct tctattttgt
     4201 ctctatatac tacgtatagg aaatgtttac attttcgtat tgttttcgat tcactctatg
     4261 aatagttctt actacaattt ttttgtctaa agagtaatac tagagataaa cataaaaaat
     4321 gtagaggtcg agtttagatg caagttcaag gagcgaaagg tggatgggta ggttatatag
     4381 ggatatagca cagagatata tagcaaagag atacttttga gcaatgtttg tggaagcggt
     4441 attcgcaata ttttagtagc tcgttacagt ccggtgcgtt tttggttttt tgaaagtgcg
     4501 tcatcagagc gcttttggtt ttcaaaagcg ctctgaagtt cctatacttt ctagctagag
     4561 aataggaact tcccgagcgg ccgcgtgtta caagcttgac tccagcgtaa ctggactgca
     4621 atcaactcac tggctcacct tcacgggtgg gcctttcttc ggtagaaaat caaaggatct
     4681 tcttgagatc ctttttttct gcgcgtaatc tgctgcttgc aaacaaaaaa accaccgcta
     4741 ccagcggtgg tttgtttgcc ggatcaagag ctaccaactc tttttccgag gtaactggct
     4801 tcagcagagc gcagatacca aatactgttc ttctagtgta gccgtagtta ggccaccact
     4861 tcaagaactc tgtagcaccg cctacatacc tcgctctgct aatcctgtta ccagtggctg
     4921 ctgccagtgg cgataagtcg tgtcttaccg ggttggactc aagacgatag ttaccggata
     4981 aggcgcagcg gtcgggctga acggggggtt cgtgcacaca gcccagcttg gagcgaacga
     5041 cctacaccga actgagatac ctacagcgtg agctatgaga aagcgccacg cttcccgaag
     5101 ggagaaaggc ggacaggtat ccggtaagcg gcagggtcgg aacaggagag cgcacgaggg
     5161 agcttccagg ggtaaacgcc tggtatcttt atagtcctgt cgggtttcgc cacctctgac
     5221 ttgagcatcg atttttgtga tgctcgtcag gggggcggag cctatggaaa aacgccagca
     5281 acgcagaaag gcccacccga aggtgagcca ggtgattaca tttgggccct catcagaggt
     5341 tttcaccgtc atcaccgaaa cgcgcgaggc agctgcggta aagctcatca gcgtggtcgt
     5401 gaagcgattc acagatgtct gcctgttcat ccgcgtccag ctcgttgagt ttctccagaa
     5461 gcgttaatgt ctggcttctg ataaagcggg ccatgttaag ggcggttttt tcctgtttgg
     5521 tcacttacca atgcttaatc agtgaggcac ctatctcagc gatctgtcta tttcgttcat
     5581 ccatagttgc ctgactcccc gtcgtgtaga taactacgat gcgggagggc ttaccatctg
     5641 gccccagtgc tgcaatgata ccgcgagacc cacgctcacc ggctccagat ttatcagcaa
     5701 taaaccagcc agccgggagg gccgagcgca gaagtgatcc tgcaacttta tccgcctcca
     5761 tccagtctat taattgttgc cgggaagcta gagtaagtag ttcgccagtt aatagtttgc
     5821 gcaacgttgt tgccattgct acaggcatcg tggtgtcacg ctcgtcgttt ggtatggctt
     5881 cattcagctc cggttcccaa cgatcaaggc gagttacatg atcccccatg ttgtgcaaaa
     5941 aagcggttag ctccttcggt cctccgatcg ttgccagaag taagttggcc gcagtgttat
     6001 cactcatggt tatggcagca ctgcataatt ctcttactgt catgccatcc gtgagatgct
     6061 tttctgtgac tggtgagtac tcaaccaagt cattctgaga atagtgtatg cggcgaccga
     6121 gttgctcttg cccggcgtca atacgggata ataccgcgcc acatagcaga actttaaaag
     6181 tgctcatcat tggaaaacgt tcttcggggc gtaaactctc aaggatctta ccgctgttga
     6241 gatccagttc gatgtaaccc actcgtgcac ccaactgatc ttcagcatct tttactttca
     6301 ccagcgtttc tgggtgagca aaaacaggaa ggcaaaatgc cgcaaaaaag ggaataaggg
     6361 cgacacggaa atgttgaata ctcattttag cttccttagc tcctgaaaat ctcgataact
     6421 caaaaaatac gcccggtagt gatcttattt cattatggtg aaagttggaa cctcttacgt
     6481 gccgatcaag tcaaaagcct ccggtcggag gcttttgact ttctgctatg gaggtcaggt
     6541 atgatttaaa tggtcagtta ga
//
