Features (pLannotate 1.2.2; 13 found; start..end, strand, type, name):
     10..417     +  promoter       TEF1 promoter: S. cerevisiae TEF1; promoter for EF-1α
    434..2236    +  CDS            rep (fragment): R1AB_SARS - Experimental evidence at protein level: Swiss-Prot protein existence level 1. [2'-O-methyltransferase]: Methyltransferase that mediates mRNA cap 2'-O-ribose methylation to the 5'-cap structure of viral mRNAs. N7-methyl guanosine cap is a prerequisite for binding of nsp16. Therefore plays an essential role in viral mRNAs cap methylation which is essential to evade immune system. From Severe acute respiratory syndrome coronavirus (SARS-CoV).
   2301..2473    +  terminator     CYC1 terminator (fragment): S. cerevisiae CYC1; transcription terminator for CYC1
   2509..2685    +  promoter       URA3 promoter (fragment): S. cerevisiae URA3
   2686..3489    +  CDS            URA3: orotidine-5'-phosphate decarboxylase, required for uracil biosynthesis; S. cerevisiae URA3; yeast auxotrophic marker, counterselectable with 5-fluoroorotic acid (5-FOA)
   3572..4554    -  rep_origin     2μ ori: yeast 2μ plasmid origin of replication
   4632..4661    +  terminator     T3Te terminator: phage T3 early transcription terminator
   4683..5270    +  rep_origin     ori: high-copy-number ColE1/pMB1/pBR322/pUC origin of replication
   5282..5309    -  terminator     T7Te terminator: phage T7 early transcription terminator
   5333..5524    -  CDS            rop: Rop protein, which maintains plasmids at low copy number; rop
   5525..6385    -  CDS            AmpR: β-lactamase; bla; confers resistance to ampicillin, carbenicillin, and related antibiotics
   6386..6488    -  promoter       cat promoter: promoter of the E. coli cat gene encoding chloramphenicol acetyltransferase
   6489..6520    -  terminator     tonB terminator: bidirectional E. coli tonB-P14 transcription terminator
>Addgene plasmid #149085 | pGBW-m4046232 | addgene full sequence | sequence record 298031 | Ginkgo NGS Result
GCGGCCGCCCCACACACCATAGCTTCAAAATGTTTCTACTCCTTTTTTACTCTTCCAGATTTTCTCGGAC
TCCGCGCATCGCCGTACCACTTCAAAACACCCAAGCACAGCATACTAAATTTCCCCTCTTTCTTCCTCTA
GGGTGTCGTTAATTACCCGTACTAAAGGTTTGGAAAAGAAAAAAGAGACCGCCTCGTTTCTTTTTCTTCG
TCGAAAAAGGCAATAAAAATTTTTATCACGTTTCTTTTTCTTGAAAATTTTTTTTTTTGATTTTTTTCTC
TTTCGATGACCTCCCATTGATATTTAAGTTAATAAACGGTCTTCAATTTCTCAAGTTTCAGTTTCATTTT
TCTTGTTCTATTACAACTTTTTTTACTTCTTGCTCATTAGAAAGAAAGCATAGCAATCTAATCTAAGTTT
TAATTACAAAATGGCAGTCGGCGCTTGTGTATTATGCAACTCCCAGACGTCGTTGAGATGTGGTGCTTGT
ATTCGTAGACCTTTCCTTTGCTGTAAATGTTGCTATGACCACGTTATCTCAACTTCTCATAAGCTAGTTC
TGAGCGTCAATCCATACGTGTGTAACGCCCCCGGGTGTGATGTTACAGACGTTACCCAATTGTACTTGGG
AGGTATGTCTTACTATTGTAAGTCCCACAAGCCACCTATATCTTTTCCATTATGCGCTAACGGTCAAGTC
TTCGGTTTGTACAAAAATACCTGTGTTGGTAGTGATAATGTTACCGACTTTAACGCCATTGCTACTTGTG
ATTGGACTAACGCGGGTGATTATATCTTGGCTAACACTTGTACCGAGAGGCTTAAGTTGTTCGCCGCTGA
AACCTTAAAGGCTACGGAAGAAACATTCAAATTGAGTTACGGTATCGCTACTGTCAGAGAAGTTCTATCT
GATAGAGAATTGCATCTCTCCTGGGAGGTGGGTAAGCCAAGACCACCGTTGAACCGGAATTACGTCTTTA
CTGGATACAGGGTTACTAAGAACTCTAAGGTTCAAATTGGGGAATATACCTTTGAAAAGGGCGACTACGG
TGACGCCGTAGTCTATAGAGGTACCACCACTTACAAATTGAACGTCGGTGACTATTTCGTTTTAACCAGC
CACACAGTGATGCCACTGTCAGCGCCAACATTAGTTCCGCAAGAGCATTACGTTAGAATTACTGGTTTGT
ATCCAACTCTAAATATCTCTGATGAATTTTCCTCCAATGTGGCTAACTACCAAAAAGTAGGTATGCAAAA
GTACTCTACCTTGCAAGGTCCACCTGGTACTGGGAAGTCGCACTTCGCTATAGGTTTGGCACTGTACTAC
CCATCTGCTAGAATTGTTTACACGGCATGTTCTCATGCTGCTGTAGACGCCTTGTGTGAAAAGGCCTTGA
AATATTTACCCATTGATAAATGTTCAAGAATTATCCCAGCACGAGCTCGTGTTGAATGTTTCGACAAGTT
TAAGGTCAACAGCACACTAGAACAATACGTCTTCTGCACTGTTAATGCTTTGCCAGAAACGACTGCTGAT
ATCGTCGTCTTTGATGAAATCTCGATGGCCACTAACTATGACTTATCCGTAGTTAATGCTAGACTTCGTG
CAAAGCACTACGTCTATATTGGTGATCCAGCTCAGCTGCCTGCACCAAGAACTTTGTTAACCAAGGGTAC
CTTGGAACCAGAATACTTCAACTCTGTGTGTCGCCTGATGAAGACAATCGGCCCTGATATGTTCCTAGGT
ACATGTAGACGTTGTCCAGCTGAAATTGTGGACACGGTCAGTGCCTTGGTTTACGATAACAAATTAAAGG
CGCATAAGGACAAAAGCGCTCAATGTTTCAAGATGTTTTACAAGGGTGTCATTACTCACGATGTTAGTTC
GGCCATCAATAGACCCCAAATAGGTGTTGTTAGAGAATTTTTGACAAGGAACCCAGCATGGAGAAAGGCT
GTTTTCATATCCCCATACAATTCTCAAAACGCGGTAGCCTCAAAAATCTTGGGTCTTCCCACTCAGACCG
TTGATTCTTCCCAAGGAAGTGAATATGACTACGTGATTTTCACTCAAACCACCGAGACTGCCCACTCTTG
CAACGTCAATCGTTTCAACGTTGCTATTACGAGAGCCAAGGTTGGCATCTTGTGTATCATGTCTGATAGA
GACTTGTACGATAAATTACAGTTTACATCCTTAGAAATACCAAGACGAAACGTCGCTACTTTGCAACTCG
TGCCGAGAGGTTCTCACCATCATCACCATCATTAAACAGGCCCCTTTTCCTTTGTCGATATCATGTAATT
AGTTATGTCACGCTTACATTCACGCCCTCCTCCCACATCCGCTCTAACCGAAAAGGAAGGAGTTAGACAA
CCTGAAGTCTAGGTCCCTATTTATTTTTTTTAATAGTTATGTTAGTATTAAGAACGTTATTTATATTTCA
AATTTTTCTTTTTTTTCTGTACAAAGCGGCCGCCGAACCACTAGTGCACTGCAGTACACGGTTTCCTTGA
AATTTTTTTGATTCGGTAATCTCCGAACAGAAGGAAGAACGAAGGAAGGAGCACAGACTTAGATTGGTAT
ATATACGCATATGTAGTGTTGAAGAAACATGAAATTGCCCAGTATTCTTAACCCAACTGCACAGAACAAA
AACGTGCAGGAAACGAAGATAAATCATGTCGAAAGCTACATATAAGGAACGTGCTGCTACTCATCCTAGT
CCTGTTGCTGCCAAGCTATTTAATATCATGCACGAAAAGCAAACAAACTTGTGTGCTTCATTGGATGTTC
GTACCACCAAGGAATTACTGGAGTTAGTTGAAGCATTAGGTCCCAAAATTTGTTTACTAAAAACACATGT
GGATATCTTGACTGATTTTTCCATGGAGGGCACAGTTAAGCCGCTAAAGGCATTATCCGCCAAGTACAAT
TTTTTACTCTTCGAGGACAGAAAATTTGCTGACATTGGTAATACAGTCAAATTGCAGTACTCTGCGGGTG
TATACAGAATAGCAGAATGGGCAGACATTACGAATGCACACGGTGTGGTGGGCCCAGGTATTGTTAGCGG
TTTGAAGCAGGCGGCAGAAGAAGTAACAAAGGAACCTAGAGGCCTTTTGATGTTAGCAGAATTGTCATGC
AAGGGCTCCCTATCTACTGGAGAATATACTAAGGGTACTGTTGACATTGCGAAGAGCGACAAAGATTTTG
TTATCGGCTTTATTGCTCAAAGAGACATGGGTGGAAGAGATGAAGGTTACGATTGGTTGATTATGACACC
CGGTGTGGGTTTAGATGACAAGGGAGATGCATTGGGTCAACAGTATAGAACCGTGGATGATGTGGTTTCT
ACAGGATCTGACATTATTATTGTTGGAAGAGGACTATTTGCAAAGGGAAGGGATGCTAAGGTAGAGGGTG
AACGTTACAGAAAAGCAGGCTGGGAAGCATATTTGAGAAGATGCGGCCAGCAAAACTAAAAAACTGTATT
ATAAGTAAATGCATGTATACTAAACTCACAAATTAGAGCTTCAATTTAATTATATCAGTTATTACCCGAG
TAACGAAGCATCTGTGCTTCATTTTGTAGAACAAAAATGCAACGCGAGAGCGCTAATTTTTCAAACAAAG
AATCTGAGCTGCATTTTTACAGAACAGAAATGCAACGCGAAAGCGCTATTTTACCAACGAAGAATCTGTG
CTTCATTTTTGTAAAACAAAAATGCAACGCGAGAGCGCTAATTTTTCAAACAAAGAATCTGAGCTGCATT
TTTACAGAACAGAAATGCAACGCGAGAGCGCTATTTTACCAACAAAGAATCTATACTTCTTTTTTGTTCT
ACAAAAATGCATCCCGAGAGCGCTATTTTTCTAACAAAGCATCTTAGATTACTTTTTTTCTCCTTTGTGC
GCTCTATAATGCAGTCTCTTGATAACTTTTTGCACTGTAGGTCCGTTAAGGTTAGAAGAAGGCTACTTTG
GTGTCTATTTTCTCTTCCATAAAAAAAGCCTGACTCCACTTCCCGCGTTTACTGATTACTAGCGAAGCTG
CGGGTGCATTTTTTCAAGATAAAGGCATCCCCGATTATATTCTATACCGATGTGGATTGCGCATACTTTG
TGAACAGAAAGTGATAGCGTTGATGATTCTTCATTGGTCAGAAAATTATGAACGGTTTCTTCTATTTTGT
CTCTATATACTACGTATAGGAAATGTTTACATTTTCGTATTGTTTTCGATTCACTCTATGAATAGTTCTT
ACTACAATTTTTTTGTCTAAAGAGTAATACTAGAGATAAACATAAAAAATGTAGAGGTCGAGTTTAGATG
CAAGTTCAAGGAGCGAAAGGTGGATGGGTAGGTTATATAGGGATATAGCACAGAGATATATAGCAAAGAG
ATACTTTTGAGCAATGTTTGTGGAAGCGGTATTCGCAATATTTTAGTAGCTCGTTACAGTCCGGTGCGTT
TKTGGTTTTTTGAAAGTGCGTCATCAGAGCGCTTTTGGTTTTCAAAAGCGCTCTGAAGTTCCTATACTTT
CTAGCTAGAGAATAGGAACTTCCCGAGCGGCCGCGTGTTACAAGCTTGACTCCAGCGTAACTGGACTGCA
ATCAACTCACTGGCTCACCTTCACGGGTGGGCCTTTCTTCGGTAGAAAATCAAAGGATCTTCTTGAGATC
CTTTTTTTCTGCGCGTAATCTGCTGCTTGCAAACAAAAAAACCACCGCTACCAGCGGTGGTTTGTTTGCC
GGATCAAGAGCTACCAACTCTTTTTCCGAGGTAACTGGCTTCAGCAGAGCGCAGATACCAAATACTGTTC
TTCTAGTGTAGCCGTAGTTAGGCCACCACTTCAAGAACTCTGTAGCACCGCCTACATACCTCGCTCTGCT
AATCCTGTTACCAGTGGCTGCTGCCAGTGGCGATAAGTCGTGTCTTACCGGGTTGGACTCAAGACGATAG
TTACCGGATAAGGCGCAGCGGTCGGGCTGAACGGGGGGTTCGTGCACACAGCCCAGCTTGGAGCGAACGA
CCTACACCGAACTGAGATACCTACAGCGTGAGCTATGAGAAAGCGCCACGCTTCCCGAAGGGAGAAAGGC
GGACAGGTATCCGGTAAGCGGCAGGGTCGGAACAGGAGAGCGCACGAGGGAGCTTCCAGGGGTAAACGCC
TGGTATCTTTATAGTCCTGTCGGGTTTCGCCACCTCTGACTTGAGCATCGATTTTTGTGATGCTCGTCAG
GGGGGCGGAGCCTATGGAAAAACGCCAGCAACGCAGAAAGGCCCACCCGAAGGTGAGCCAGGTGATTACA
TTTGGGCCCTCATCAGAGGTTTTCACCGTCATCACCGAAACGCGCGAGGCAGCTGCGGTAAAGCTCATCA
GCGTGGTCGTGAAGCGATTCACAGATGTCTGCCTGTTCATCCGCGTCCAGCTCGTTGAGTTTCTCCAGAA
GCGTTAATGTCTGGCTTCTGATAAAGCGGGCCATGTTAAGGGCGGTTTTTTCCTGTTTGGTCACTTACCA
ATGCTTAATCAGTGAGGCACCTATCTCAGCGATCTGTCTATTTCGTTCATCCATAGTTGCCTGACTCCCC
GTCGTGTAGATAACTACGATGCGGGAGGGCTTACCATCTGGCCCCAGTGCTGCAATGATACCGCGAGACC
CACGCTCACCGGCTCCAGATTTATCAGCAATAAACCAGCCAGCCGGGAGGGCCGAGCGCAGAAGTGATCC
TGCAACTTTATCCGCCTCCATCCAGTCTATTAATTGTTGCCGGGAAGCTAGAGTAAGTAGTTCGCCAGTT
AATAGTTTGCGCAACGTTGTTGCCATTGCTACAGGCATCGTGGTGTCACGCTCGTCGTTTGGTATGGCTT
CATTCAGCTCCGGTTCCCAACGATCAAGGCGAGTTACATGATCCCCCATGTTGTGCAAAAAAGCGGTTAG
CTCCTTCGGTCCTCCGATCGTTGCCAGAAGTAAGTTGGCCGCAGTGTTATCACTCATGGTTATGGCAGCA
CTGCATAATTCTCTTACTGTCATGCCATCCGTGAGATGCTTTTCTGTGACTGGTGAGTACTCAACCAAGT
CATTCTGAGAATAGTGTATGCGGCGACCGAGTTGCTCTTGCCCGGCGTCAATACGGGATAATACCGCGCC
ACATAGCAGAACTTTAAAAGTGCTCATCATTGGAAAACGTTCTTCGGGGCGTAAACTCTCAAGGATCTTA
CCGCTGTTGAGATCCAGTTCGATGTAACCCACTCGTGCACCCAACTGATCTTCAGCATCTTTTACTTTCA
CCAGCGTTTCTGGGTGAGCAAAAACAGGAAGGCAAAATGCCGCAAAAAAGGGAATAAGGGCGACACGGAA
ATGTTGAATACTCATTTTAGCTTCCTTAGCTCCTGAAAATCTCGATAACTCAAAAAATACGCCCGGTAGT
GATCTTATTTCATTATGGTGAAAGTTGGAACCTCTTACGTGCCGATCAAGTCAAAAGCCTCCGGTCGGAG
GCTTTTGACTTTCTGCTATGGAGGTCAGGTATGATTTAAATGGTCAGTTAGA
